>Addgene plasmid #219232 | SFFV-MEF2D-Brd 295 | addgene full sequence | sequence record 449002 | Addgene NGS Result
ATTTATGCAGAGGCCGAGGCCGCCTCGGCCTCTGAGCTATTCCAGAAGTAGTGAGGAGGCTTTTTTGGAG
GCCTAGGGACGTACCCAATTCGCCCTATAGTGAGTCGTATTACGCGCGCTCACTGGCCGTCGTTTTACAA
CGTCGTGACTGGGAAAACCCTGGCGTTACCCAACTTAATCGCCTTGCAGCACATCCCCCTTTCGCCAGCT
GGCGTAATAGCGAAGAGGCCCGCACCGATCGCCCTTCCCAACAGTTGCGCAGCCTGAATGGCGAATGGG
[124 nt withheld, positions 280-403]
C
[91 nt withheld, positions 405-495]
A
[49 nt withheld, positions 497-545]
CCTTTGACGTTGGAGTCCACGTTCTTT
[37 nt withheld, positions 573-609]
ACCCTATCTCGGTCTATTCTTTTGATTTATAAGGGATTTTGCCGATTTCGGCCTATTGGTTAAAAAATGA
GCTGATTTAACAAAAATTTAACGCGAATTTTAACAAAATATTAACGCTTACAATTTAGGTGGCACTTTTC
GGGGAAATGTGCGCGGAACCCCTATTTGTTTATTTTTCTAAATACATTCAAATATGTATCCGCTCATGAG
ACAATAACCCTGATAAATGCTTCAATAATATTGAAAAAGGAAGAGTATGAGTATTCAACATTTCCGTGTC
GCCCTTATTCCCTTTTTTGCGGCATTTTGCCTTCCTGTTTTTGCTCACCCAGAAACGCTGGTGAAAGTAA
AAGATGCTGAAGATCAGTTGGGTGCACGAGTGGGTTACATCGAACTGGATCTCAACAGCGGTAAGATCCT
TGAGAGTTTTCGCCCCGAAGAACGTTTTCCAATGATGAGCACTTTTAAAGTTCTGCTATGTGGCGCGGTA
TTATCCCGTATTGACGCCGGGCAAGAGCAACTCGGTCGCCGCATACACTATTCTCAGAATGACTTGGTTG
AGTACTCACCAGTCACAGAAAAGCATCTTACGGATGGCATGACAGTAAGAGAATTATGCAGTGCTGCCAT
AACCATGAGTGATAACACTGCGGCCAACTTACTTCTGACAACGATCGGAGGACCGAAGGAGCTAACCGCT
TTTTTGCACAACATGGGGGATCATGTAACTCGCCTTGATCGTTGGGAACCGGAGCTGAATGAAGCCATAC
CAAACGACGAGCGTGACACCACGATGCCTGTAGCAATGGCAACAACGTTGCGCAAACTATTAACTGGCGA
ACTACTTACTCTAGCTTCCCGGCAACAATTAATAGACTGGATGGAGGCGGATAAAGTTGCAGGACCACTT
CTGCGCTCGGCCCTTCCGGCTGGCTGGTTTATTGCTGATAAATCTGGAGCCGGTGAGCGTGGGTCTCGCG
GTATCATTGCAGCACTGGGGCCAGATGGTAAGCCCTCCCGTATCGTAGTTATCTACACGACGGGGAGTCA
GGCAACTATGGATGAACGAAATAGACAGATCGCTGAGATAGGTGCCTCACTGATTAAGCATTGGTAACTG
TCAGACCAAGTTTACTCATATATACTTTAGATTGATTTAAAACTTCATTTTTAATTTAAAAGGATCTAGG
TGAAGATCCTTTTTGATAATCTCATGACCAAAATCCCTTAACGTGAGTTTTCGTTCCACTGAGCGTCAGA
CCCCGTAGAAAAGATCAAAGGATCTTCTTGAGATCCTTTTTTTCTGCGCGTAATCTGCTGCTTGCAAACA
AAAAAACCACCGCTACCAGCGGTGGTTTGTTTGCCGGATCAAGAGCTACCAACTCTTTTTCCGAAGGTAA
CTGGCTTCAGCAGAGCGCAGATACCAAATACTGTTCTTCTAGTGTAGCCGTAGTTAGGCCACCACTTCAA
GAACTCTGTAGCACCGCCTACATACCTCGCTCTGCTAATCCTGTTACCAGTGGCTGCTGCCAGTGGCGAT
AAGTCGTGTCTTACCGGGTTGGACTCAAGACGATAGTTACCGGATAAGGCGCAGCGGTCGGGCTGAACGG
GGGGTTCGTGCACACAGCCCAGCTTGGAGCGAACGACCTACACCGAACTGAGATACCTACAGCGTGAGCT
ATGAGAAAGCGCCACGCTTCCCGAAGGGAGAAAGGCGGACAGGTATCCGGTAAGCGGCAGGGTCGGAACA
GGAGAGCGCACGAGGGAGCTTCCAGGGGGAAACGCCTGGTATCTTTATAGTCCTGTCGGGTTTCGCCACC
TCTGACTTGAGCGTCGATTTTTGTGATGCTCGTCAGGGGGGCGGAGCCTATGGAAAAACGCCAGCAACGC
GGCCTTTTTACGGTTCCTGGCCTTTTGCTGGCCTTTTGCTCACATGTTCTTTCCTGCGTTATCCCCTGAT
TCTGTGGATAACCGTATTACCGCCTTTGAGTGAGCTGATACCGCTCGCCGCAGCCGAACGACCGAGCGCA
GCGAGTCAGTGAGCGAGGAAGCGGAAGAGCGCCCAATACGCAAACCGCCTCTCCCCGCGCGTTGGCCGAT
TCATTAATGCAGCTGGCACGACAGGTTTCCCGACTGGAAAGCGGGCAGTGAGCGCAACGCAATTAATGTG
AGTTAGCTCACTCATTAGGCACCCCAGGCTTTACACTTTATGCTTCCGGCTCGTATGTTGTGTGGAATTG
TGAGCGGATAACAATTTCACACAGGAAACAGCTATGACCATGATTACGCCAAGCGCGCAATTAACCCTCA
CTAAAGGGAACAAAAGCTGGAGCTGCAAGCTTAATGTAGTCTTATGCAATACTCTTGTAGTCTTGCAACA
TGGTAACGATGAGTTAGCAACATGCCTTACAAGGAGAGAAAAAGCACCGTGCATGCCGATTGGTGGAAGT
AAGGTGGTACGATCGTGCCTTATTAGGAAGGCAACAGACGGGTCTGACATGGATTGGACGAACCACTGAA
TTGCCGCATTGCAGAGATATTGTATTTAAGTGCCTAGCTCGATACATAAACGGGTCTCTCTGGTTAGACC
AGATCTGAGCCTGGGAGCTCTCTGGCTAACTAGGGAACCCACTGCTTAAGCCTCAATAAAGCTTGCCTTG
AGTGCTTCAAGTAGTGTGTGCCCGTCTGTTGTGTGACTCTGGTAACTAGAGATCCCTCAGACCCTTTTAG
TCAGTGTGGAAAATCTCTAGCAGTGGCGCCCGAACAGGGACTTGAAAGCGAAAGGGAAACCAGAGGAGCT
CTCTCGACGCAGGACTCGGCTTGCTGAAGCGCGCACGGCAAGAGGCGAGGGGCGGCGACTGGTGAGTACG
CCAAAAATTTTGACTAGCGGAGGCTAGAAGGAGAGAGATGGGTGCGAGAGCGTCAGTATTAAGCGGGGGA
GAATTAGATCGCGATGGGAAAAAATTCGGTTAAGGCCAGGGGGAAAGAAAAAATATAAATTAAAACATAT
AGTATGGGCAAGCAGGGAGCTAGAACGATTCGCAGTTAATCCTGGCCTGTTAGAAACATCAGAAGGCTGT
AGACAAATACTGGGACAGCTACAACCATCCCTTCAGACAGGATCAGAAGAACTTAGATCATTATATAATA
CAGTAGCAACCCTCTATTGTGTGCATCAAAGGATAGAGATAAAAGACACCAAGGAAGCTTTAGACAAGAT
AGAGGAAGAGCAAAACAAAAGTAAGACCACCGCACAGCAAGCGGCCGCTGATCTTCAGACCTGGAGGAGG
AGATATGAGGGACAATTGGAGAAGTGAATTATATAAATATAAAGTAGTAAAAATTGAACCATTAGGAGTA
GCACCCACCAAGGCAAAGAGAAGAGTGGTGCAGAGAGAAAAAAGAGCAGTGGGAATAGGAGCTTTGTTCC
TTGGGTTCTTGGGAGCAGCAGGAAGCACTATGGGCGCAGCGTCAATGACGCTGACGGTACAGGCCAGACA
ATTATTGTCTGGTATAGTGCAGCAGCAGAACAATTTGCTGAGGGCTATTGAGGCGCAACAGCATCTGTTG
CAACTCACAGTCTGGGGCATCAAGCAGCTCCAGGCAAGAATCCTGGCTGTGGAAAGATACCTAAAGGATC
AACAGCTCCTGGGGATTTGGGGTTGCTCTGGAAAACTCATTTGCACCACTGCTGTGCCTTGGAATGCTAG
TTGGAGTAATAAATCTCTGGAACAGATTTGGAATCACACGACCTGGATGGAGTGGGACAGAGAAATTAAC
AATTACACAAGCTTAATACACTCCTTAATTGAAGAATCGCAAAACCAGCAAGAAAAGAATGAACAAGAAT
TATTGGAATTAGATAAATGGGCAAGTTTGTGGAATTGGTTTAACATAACAAATTGGCTGTGGTATATAAA
ATTATTCATAATGATAGTAGGAGGCTTGGTAGGTTTAAGAATAGTTTTTGCTGTACTTTCTATAGTGAAT
AGAGTTAGGCAGGGATATTCACCATTATCGTTTCAGACCCACCTCCCAACCCCGAGGGGACCCGACAGGC
CCGAAGGAATAGAAGAAGAAGGTGGAGAGAGAGACAGAGACAGATCCATTCGATTAGTGAACGGATCTCG
ACGGTATCGGTTAACTTTTAAAAGAAAAGGGGGGATTGGGGGGTACAGTGCAGGGGAAAGAATAGTAGAC
ATAATAGCAACAGACATACAAACTAAAGAATTACAAAAACAAATTACAAAAATTCAAAATTTTATCGATC
ACGAGACTAGCCTCGAGCTGGCTGCAGTAACGCCATTTTGCAAGGCATGGAAAAATACCAAACCAAGAAT
AGAGAAGTTCAGATCAAGGGCGGGTACATGAAAATAGCTAACGTTGGGCCAAACAGGATATCTGCGGTGA
GCAGTTTCGGCCCCGGCCCGGGGCCAAGAACAGATGGTCACCGCAGTTTCGGCCCCGGCCCGAGGCCAAG
AACAGATGGTCCCCAGATATGGCCCAACCCTCAGCAGTTTCTTAAGACCCATCAGATGTTTCCAGGCTCC
CCCAAGGACCTGAAATGACCCTGCGCCTTATTTGAATTAACCAATCAGCCTGCTTCTCGCTTCTGTTCGC
GCGCTTCTGCTTCCCGAGCTCTATAAAAGAGCTCACAACCCCTCACTCGGCGCGCCAGTCCTCCGACAGA
CTGAGTCGGCCGGTCGAATCAAGCTTATCGATACCGTCGACGGATCCGCTAGCCCGCGGTTCGAAATGGG
GAGGAAAAAGATTCAGATCCAGCGAATCACCGACGAGCGGAACCGACAGGTGACTTTCACCAAGCGGAAG
TTTGGCCTGATGAAGAAGGCGTATGAGCTGAGCGTGCTATGTGACTGCGAGATCGCACTCATCATCTTCA
ACCACTCCAACAAGCTGTTCCAGTACGCCAGCACCGACATGGACAAGGTGCTGCTCAAGTACACGGAGTA
CAATGAGCCACACGAGAGCCGCACCAACGCCGACATCATCGAGACCCTGAGGAAGAAGGGCTTCAACGGC
TGCGACAGCCCCGAGCCCGACGGGGAGGACTCGCTGGAACAGAGCCCCCTGCTGGAGGACAAGTACCGAC
GCGCCAGCGAGGAGCTCGACGGGCTCTTCCGGCGCTATGGGTCAACTGTCCCGGCCCCCAACTTTGCCAT
GCCTGTCACGGTGCCCGTGTCCAATCAGAGCTCACTGCAGTTCAGCAATCCCAGCGGCTCCCTGGTCACC
CCTTCCCTGGTGACATCATCCCTCACGGACCCGCGGCTCCTGTCCCCCCAGCAGCCAGCACTACAGAGGA
ACAGTGTGTCTCCTGGCCTGCCCCAGCGGCCAGCTAGTGCGGGGGCCATGCTGGGGGGTGACCTGAACAG
TGCTAACGGAGCCTGCCCCAGCCCTGTTGGGAATGGCTACGTCAGTGCTCGGGCTTCCCCTGGCCTCCTC
CCTGTGGCCAATGGCAACAGCCTAAACAAGGTCATCCCTGCCAAGTCTCCACCCCCACCTACCCACAGCA
CCCAGCTTGGAGCCCCCAGCCGCAAGCCCGACCTGCGAGTCATCACTTCCCAGGCAGGAAAGGGGTTAAT
GCATCACTTGAACAATGCCCAGCGCCTTGGGGTCTCCCAGTCTACTCATTCGCTCACCACCCCAGTGGTT
TCTGTGGCAACGCCGAGTTTACTCAGCCAGGGCCTCCCCTTCTCTTCCATGCCCACTGCCTACAACACAG
ATTACCAGTTGACCAGTGCAGAGCTCTCCTCCTTACCAGCCTTTAGTTCACCTGGGGGGCTGTCGCTAGG
CAATGTCACTGCCTGGCAACAGCCACAGCAGCCCCAGCAGCCGCAGCAGCCACAGCCTCCACAGCAGCAG
CCACCGCAGCCACAGCAGCCACAGCCACAGCAGCCTCAGCAGCCGCAACAGCCACCTCAGCAACAGTCCC
ACCTGGTCCCTGTATCTCTCAGCAACCTCATCCCGGGCAGCCCCCTGCCCCACGTGGGTGCTGCCCTCAC
AGTCACCACCCACCCCCACATCAGCATCAAGTCAGAACCGGTGTCCCCAAGCCGTGAGCGCAGCCCTGCG
CCTCCCCCTCCAGCTGTGTTCCCAGCTGCCCGCCCTGAGCCTGGCGATGGTCTCAGCAGCCCAGCCGGGG
GATCCTATGAGACGGGAGACCGGGATGACGGACGGGGGGACTTCGGGCCCACACTGGGCCTGCTGCGCCC
AGCCCCAGAGCCTGAGGCTGAGGGCTCAGCTGTGAAGAGGATGCGGCTTGATACCTGGACATTAAAGTGA
ACCGGTCGGATCCCCCGGGCTGCAGGAATTCGAGCATCTTACCGCCATTTATTCCCATATTTGTTCTGTT
TTTCTTGATTTGGGTATACATTTAAATGTTAATAAAACAAAATGGTGGGGCAATCATTTACATTTTTAGG
GATATGTAATTACTAGTTCAGGTGTATTGCCACAAGACAAACATGTTAAGAAACTTTCCCGTTATTTACG
CTCTGTTCCTGTTAATCAACCTCTGGATTACAAAATTTGTGAAAGATTGACTGATATTCTTAACTATGTT
GCTCCTTTTACGCTGTGTGGATATGCTGCTTTAATGCCTCTGTATCATGCTATTGCTTCCCGTACGGCTT
TCGTTTTCTCCTCCTTGTATAAATCCTGGTTGCTGTCTCTTTATGAGGAGTTGTGGCCCGTTGTCCGTCA
ACGTGGCGTGGTGTGCTCTGTGTTTGCTGACGCAACCCCCACTGGCTGGGGCATTGCCACCACCTGTCAA
CTCCTTTCTGGGACTTTCGCTTTCCCCCTCCCGATCGCCACGGCAGAACTCATCGCCGCCTGCCTTGCCC
GCTGCTGGACAGGGGCTAGGTTGCTGGGCACTGATAATTCCGTGGTGTTGTCGGGGAAGCTGACGTCCTT
TGCAATTCGATATCAAGCTGTACCTTCTAGATGTACAAGGCTGCTAGCGCTTCTAGACCAATGACTTACA
AGGCAGCTGTAGATCTTAGCCACTTTTTAAAAGAAAAGGGGGGACTGGAAGGGCTAATTCACTCCCAACG
AAGACAAGATCTGCTTTTTGCTTGTACTGGGTCTCTCTGGTTAGACCAGATCTGAGCCTGGGAGCTCTCT
GGCTAACTAGGGAACCCACTGCTTAAGCCTCAATAAAGCTTGCCTTGAGTGCTTCAAGTAGTGTGTGCCC
GTCTGTTGTGTGACTCTGGTAACTAGAGATCCCTCAGACCCTTTTAGTCAGTGTGGAAAATCTCTAGCAG
TAGTAGTTCATGTCATCTTATTATTCAGTATTTATAACTTGCAAAGAAATGAATATCAGAGAGTGAGAGG
AACTTGTTTATTGCAGCTTATAATGGTTACAAATAAAGCAATAGCATCACAAATTTCACAAATAAAGCAT
TTTTTTCACTGCATTCTAGTTGTGGTTTGTCCAAACTCATCAATGTATCTTATCATGTCTGGCTCTAGCT
ATCCCGCCCCTAACTCCGCCCATCCCGCCCCTAACTCCGCCCAGTTCCGCCCATTCTCCGCCCCATGGCT
GACTAATTTTTTTT
Features (pLannotate 1.2.2; 29 found; start..end, strand, type, name):
     94..112     -  promoter       T7 promoter: promoter for bacteriophage T7 RNA polymerase
    120..275     +  CDS            lacZα (fragment): LacZα fragment of β-galactosidase; lacZ fragment
    280..708     +  rep_origin     f1 ori (sequence partly withheld): f1 bacteriophage origin of replication; arrow indicates direction of (+) strand synthesis
    761..865     +  promoter       AmpR promoter: bla
    866..1726    +  CDS            AmpR: β-lactamase; bla; confers resistance to ampicillin, carbenicillin, and related antibiotics
   1897..2485    +  rep_origin     ori: high-copy-number ColE1/pMB1/pBR322/pUC origin of replication
   2668..2760    +  CDS            lacI (fragment): lac repressor; lacI; The lac repressor binds to the lac operator to inhibit transcription in E. coli. This inhibition can be relieved by adding lactose or isopropyl-β-D-thiogalactopyranoside (IPTG).
   2773..2794    +  protein_bind   CAP binding site: CAP binding activates transcription in the presence of cAMP. E. coli catabolite activator protein
   2809..2839    +  promoter       lac promoter: promoter for the E. coli lac operon
   2847..2863    +  protein_bind   lac operator: The lac repressor binds to the lac operator to inhibit transcription in E. coli. This inhibition can be relieved by adding lactose or isopropyl-β-D-thiogalactopyranoside (IPTG). lac repressor encoded by lacI
   2908..2926    +  promoter       T3 promoter: promoter for bacteriophage T3 RNA polymerase
   2954..3180    +  promoter       RSV promoter: Rous sarcoma virus enhancer/promoter
   3181..3361    +  LTR            5' LTR (truncated): truncated 5' long terminal repeat (LTR) from HIV-1
   3408..3533    +  misc_feature   HIV-1 Ψ: packaging signal of human immunodeficiency virus type 1
   3517..3880    +  CDS            HIV-1 gag (fragment): gag protein from human immunodeficiency virus 1; gag
   4026..4259    +  misc_feature   RRE: The Rev response element (RRE) of HIV-1 allows for Rev-dependent mRNA export from the nucleus to the cytoplasm.
   4636..4736    +  CDS            Rev (fragment): human immunodeficiency virus 1 (HIV-1) Rev protein; rev; enhances nuclear export of unspliced and incompletely spliced viral mRNAs
   4755..4872    +  misc_feature   cPPT/CTS: central polypurine tract and central termination sequence of HIV-1
   4906..5307    +  promoter       SFFV promoter: spleen focus-forming virus long terminal repeat (LTR) promoter
   5317..5340    +  misc_feature   MCS (fragment): pBluescript multiple cloning site
   5365..6906    +  CDS            MEF2D: MEF2D_HUMAN - Experimental evidence at protein level: Swiss-Prot protein existence level 1. Transcriptional activator which binds specifically to the MEF2 element, 5'-YTA[AT](4)TAR-3', found in numerous muscle-specific, growth factor- and stress-induced genes. Mediates cellular functions not only in skeletal and cardiac muscle development, but also in neuronal differentiation and survival. Plays diverse roles in the control of cell growth, survival and apoptosis via p38 MAPK signaling in muscle-specific and/or growth factor-related transcription. Plays a critical role in the regulation of neur
   6917..6942    +  misc_feature   MCS (fragment): pBluescript multiple cloning site
   6942..7001    +  CDS            S (fragment): HBSAG_WHV6 - Experimental evidence at transcript level: Swiss-Prot protein existence level 2. The middle envelope protein plays an important role in the budding of the virion. It is involved in the induction of budding in a nucleocapsid independent way. In this process the majority of envelope proteins bud to form subviral lipoprotein particles of 22 nm of diameter that do not contain a nucleocapsid (By similarity). From Woodchuck hepatitis B virus (isolate w64/pWS23) (WHV).
   7133..7536    +  misc_feature   WPRE: woodchuck hepatitis virus posttranscriptional regulatory element
   7594..7653    +  CDS            nef (fragment): NEF_HV1Z2 - Experimental evidence at protein level: Swiss-Prot protein existence level 1. Extracellular Nef protein targets CD4(+) T-lymphocytes for apoptosis by interacting with CXCR4 surface receptors. From Human immunodeficiency virus type 1 group M subtype D (isolate Z2/CDC-Z34) (HIV-1).
   7655..7888    +  LTR            3' LTR (ΔU3): self-inactivating 3' long terminal repeat (LTR) from HIV-1
   7960..8081    +  polyA_signal   SV40 poly(A) signal: SV40 polyadenylation signal
   8100..8121    +  rep_origin     SV40 ori (fragment): SV40 origin of replication
   8121..73      +  rep_origin     SV40 ori (across the origin): SV40 origin of replication
