[The description below was written by a language model from this plasmid's Addgene catalogue record and pLannotate feature annotations shown in this document.]
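Description:
SFFV-MEF2D-Brd 295 is a third-generation-style, self-inactivating HIV-1 lentiviral transfer plasmid built on the SFFV-MCS backbone and carrying the human transcription factor MEF2D together with an assigned DNA barcode. It is maintained in E. coli as a high-copy plasmid through a ColE1/pUC-type origin and selected with ampicillin via the β-lactamase gene. The backbone also retains an f1 origin, lacZα and lac regulatory remnants, and T7 and T3 promoters typical of a pBluescript-derived scaffold. The full sequenced construct is about 8.2 kb.

The viral portion begins with an RSV promoter fused to a truncated 5' LTR, which drives Tat-independent production of the genomic RNA in packaging cells. This is followed by the Ψ packaging signal with a gag fragment, the Rev response element for nuclear export of the unspliced genome, and the cPPT/CTS, which aids nuclear import and transduction. Within the provirus, the spleen focus-forming virus promoter, a strong promoter often chosen for haematopoietic cells, drives the MEF2D coding sequence, which sits between residual multiple-cloning-site fragments. A WPRE downstream enhances transcript stability and expression. According to the depositor, the barcode was cloned into an XbaI site after the WPRE, giving the layout SFFV–TF–WPRE–barcode, although the barcode is not annotated in the feature table. This position would place it within the expressed transcript. The ΔU3 3' LTR inactivates the LTR promoter after integration, and an SV40 poly(A) signal and origin lie beyond it. No mammalian selection marker or reporter is annotated. The construct belongs to a barcoded transcription factor collection for combinatorial screening in immune cell reprogramming.
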