Addgene plasmid #219232: SFFV-MEF2D-Brd 295
Purpose: Transcription factor MEF2D with a specific barcode assigned.
Depositing lab: Filipe Pereira. Depositing organization: Center for Neuroscience and Cell Biology, University of Coimbra. Publication: A combinatorial transcription factor screening platform for immune cell reprogramming. Kurochkin I, Altman AR, Caiado I, Pertiga-Cabral D, Halitzki E, Minaeva M, Zimmermannova O, Henriques-Oliveira L, Klein D, Nair M, Oliveira D, Cajal LR, Knittel R, Feick C, Ringner M, Martin M, Cirovic B, Pires CF, Rosa FF, Sitnicka E, Theis FJ, Pereira CF. Cell Syst. 2026 Jan 21;17(1):101457. doi: 10.1016/j.cels.2025.101457. Epub 2026 Jan 14. PubMed 41539305.
Backbone
  Vector backbone: SFFV-MCS
  Backbone size w/o insert (bp): 6638
  Vector type: Lentiviral
Growth in bacteria
  Bacterial resistance: Ampicillin, 100 μg/mL
  Growth temperature: 37°C
  Growth strain: NEB Stable
  Copy number: High Copy
Gene/Insert
  Gene/Insert name: MEF2D
  Species: H. sapiens (human)
  Insert size (bp): 1545
  Entrez Gene: MEF2D
  Promoter: The spleen focus-forming virus (SFFV) promoter
  Cloning method: Restriction Enzyme; 5′ cloning site Bsp119I (not destroyed); 3′ cloning site BstHI (not destroyed)
Terms and licenses: Academic/Nonprofit Terms; Industry Terms: Not Available to Industry
Depositor comments: Barcode sequence cloned into XbaI restriction site. Design of plasmid is as follows: SFFV-[TF sequence]-WPRE-[Barcode sequence].
How to cite: SFFV-MEF2D-Brd 295 was a gift from Filipe Pereira (Addgene plasmid # 219232 ; http://n2t.net/addgene:219232 ; RRID:Addgene_219232)
