>Addgene plasmid #219232 | SFFV-MEF2D-Brd 295 | depositor partial sequence | sequence record 428176 | TF ORF
ATGGGGAGGAAAAAGATTCAGATCCAGCGAATCACCGACGAGCGGAACCGACAGGTGACTTTCACCAAGC
GGAAGTTTGGCCTGATGAAGAAGGCGTATGAGCTGAGCGTGCTATGTGACTGCGAGATCGCACTCATCAT
CTTCAACCACTCCAACAAGCTGTTCCAGTACGCCAGCACCGACATGGACAAGGTGCTGCTCAAGTACACG
GAGTACAATGAGCCACACGAGAGCCGCACCAACGCCGACATCATCGAGACCCTGAGGAAGAAGGGCTTCA
ACGGCTGCGACAGCCCCGAGCCCGACGGGGAGGACTCGCTGGAACAGAGCCCCCTGCTGGAGGACAAGTA
CCGACGCGCCAGCGAGGAGCTCGACGGGCTCTTCCGGCGCTATGGGTCAACTGTCCCGGCCCCCAACTTT
GCCATGCCTGTCACGGTGCCCGTGTCCAATCAGAGCTCACTGCAGTTCAGCAATCCCAGCGGCTCCCTGG
TCACCCCTTCCCTGGTGACATCATCCCTCACGGACCCGCGGCTCCTGTCCCCCCAGCAGCCAGCACTACA
GAGGAACAGTGTGTCTCCTGGCCTGCCCCAGCGGCCAGCTAGTGCGGGGGCCATGCTGGGGGGTGACCTG
AACAGTGCTAACGGAGCCTGCCCCAGCCCTGTTGGGAATGGCTACGTCAGTGCTCGGGCTTCCCCTGGCC
TCCTCCCTGTGGCCAATGGCAACAGCCTAAACAAGGTCATCCCTGCCAAGTCTCCACCCCCACCTACCCA
CAGCACCCAGCTTGGAGCCCCCAGCCGCAAGCCCGACCTGCGAGTCATCACTTCCCAGGCAGGAAAGGGG
TTAATGCATCACTTGAACAATGCCCAGCGCCTTGGGGTCTCCCAGTCTACTCATTCGCTCACCACCCCAG
TGGTTTCTGTGGCAACGCCGAGTTTACTCAGCCAGGGCCTCCCCTTCTCTTCCATGCCCACTGCCTACAA
CACAGATTACCAGTTGACCAGTGCAGAGCTCTCCTCCTTACCAGCCTTTAGTTCACCTGGGGGGCTGTCG
CTAGGCAATGTCACTGCCTGGCAACAGCCACAGCAGCCCCAGCAGCCGCAGCAGCCACAGCCTCCACAGC
AGCAGCCACCGCAGCCACAGCAGCCACAGCCACAGCAGCCTCAGCAGCCGCAACAGCCACCTCAGCAACA
GTCCCACCTGGTCCCTGTATCTCTCAGCAACCTCATCCCGGGCAGCCCCCTGCCCCACGTGGGTGCTGCC
CTCACAGTCACCACCCACCCCCACATCAGCATCAAGTCAGAACCGGTGTCCCCAAGCCGTGAGCGCAGCC
CTGCGCCTCCCCCTCCAGCTGTGTTCCCAGCTGCCCGCCCTGAGCCTGGCGATGGTCTCAGCAGCCCAGC
CGGGGGATCCTATGAGACGGGAGACCGGGATGACGGACGGGGGGACTTCGGGCCCACACTGGGCCTGCTG
CGCCCAGCCCCAGAGCCTGAGGCTGAGGGCTCAGCTGTGAAGAGGATGCGGCTTGATACCTGGACATTAA
AGTGA
