>Addgene plasmid #219232 | SFFV-MEF2D-Brd 295 | depositor partial sequence | sequence record 428177 | Barcode sequence
TGTACAAGGCTGCTAGCGCT
